Addgene plasmid #183322: CROP_C9_Puro_SRC
Purpose: All-in-One CRISPRko system with a guide RNA that targets SRC gene
Depositing lab: Prashant Mali. Depositing organization: University of California, San Diego (UCSD). Publication: Integrated genome and tissue engineering enables screening of cancer vulnerabilities in physiologically relevant perfusable ex vivo cultures. Hu M, Lei XY, Larson JD, McAlonis M, Ford K, McDonald D, Mach K, Rusert JM, Wechsler-Reya RJ, Mali P. Biomaterials. 2022 Jan;280:121276. doi: 10.1016/j.biomaterials.2021.121276. Epub 2021 Dec 2. PubMed 34890975.
Backbone
  Vector backbone: CROPseq
  Vector type: Lentiviral
Growth in bacteria
  Bacterial resistance: Ampicillin, 100 μg/mL
  Growth temperature: 37°C
  Growth strain: NEB Stable
  Copy number: High Copy
Gene/Insert
  Gene/Insert name: SRC
  gRNA/shRNA sequence: TGTCCTTCAAGAAAGGCGAG
  Species: Synthetic
  Cloning method: Gibson Cloning
Terms and licenses: Academic/Nonprofit Terms; Industry Terms: Not Available to Industry
How to cite: CROP_C9_Puro_SRC was a gift from Prashant Mali (Addgene plasmid # 183322 ; http://n2t.net/addgene:183322 ; RRID:Addgene_183322)
