[The description below was written by a language model from this plasmid's Addgene catalogue record and pLannotate feature annotations shown in this document.]
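Description:
CROP_C9_Puro_SRC is an all-in-one lentiviral CRISPR knockout plasmid built on the CROPseq backbone, carrying both Streptococcus pyogenes Cas9 and a single guide RNA directed against the SRC gene. It is maintained in E. coli through a high-copy ColE1/pUC-type origin with ampicillin selection (AmpR/β-lactamase); an f1 origin, an SV40 origin and poly(A) signal, and remnants of lac and phage promoter elements are also present in the bacterial backbone.

The transfer cassette has a third-generation layout. An RSV promoter drives a truncated HIV-1 5' LTR, followed by the Ψ packaging signal with a gag fragment, the RRE for Rev-dependent export of the genomic RNA, and the cPPT/CTS. Downstream, an EF-1α core promoter drives the Cas9 coding sequence, followed by a puromycin N-acetyltransferase gene for selecting transduced mammalian cells. The table does not annotate the element lying in the short gap between Cas9 and PuroR, so how the two are linked is not stated. A WPRE follows to enhance transcript expression.

As is characteristic of CROPseq designs, the human U6 promoter, the SRC spacer and the gRNA scaffold sit after the WPRE and immediately upstream of the annotated truncated LTR at the 3' end. This places the guide cassette within the 3' LTR region, so it would be copied to the 5' end during reverse transcription. It is also included in the polyadenylated EF-1α-driven transcript, which allows guide identity to be read out from mRNA.

The stated purpose is single-vector knockout of SRC. The associated publication concerns screening cancer vulnerabilities in perfusable ex vivo tissue cultures.
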