Features (pLannotate 1.2.2; 30 found; start..end, strand, type, name):
     38..56      +  promoter       T3 promoter: promoter for bacteriophage T3 RNA polymerase
     84..310     +  promoter       RSV promoter: Rous sarcoma virus enhancer/promoter
    311..491     +  LTR            5' LTR (truncated): truncated 5' long terminal repeat (LTR) from HIV-1
    538..663     +  misc_feature   HIV-1 Ψ: packaging signal of human immunodeficiency virus type 1
    647..1010    +  CDS            HIV-1 gag (fragment): gag protein from human immunodeficiency virus 1; gag
   1156..1389    +  misc_feature   RRE: The Rev response element (RRE) of HIV-1 allows for Rev-dependent mRNA export from the nucleus to the cytoplasm.
   1799..1916    +  misc_feature   cPPT/CTS: central polypurine tract and central termination sequence of HIV-1
   1982..2048    +  CDS            small t antigen (fragment): SV40 (simian virus 40) small t antigen
   2062..2079    +  CDS            small t antigen (fragment): SV40 (simian virus 40) small t antigen
   2105..2316    +  promoter       EF-1α core promoter: core promoter for human elongation factor EF-1α
   2341..6444    +  CDS            Cas9: Cas9 (Csn1) endonuclease from the Streptococcus pyogenes Type II CRISPR/Cas system generates RNA-guided double strand breaks in DNA
   6583..7182    +  CDS            PuroR (fragment): puromycin N-acetyltransferase; pac from Streptomyces; confers resistance to puromycin
   7198..7786    +  misc_feature   WPRE: woodchuck hepatitis virus posttranscriptional regulatory element
   7782..7892    +  CDS            nef (fragment): NEF_HV1LA - Experimental evidence at protein level: Swiss-Prot protein existence level 1. Extracellular Nef protein targets CD4(+) T-lymphocytes for apoptosis by interacting with CXCR4 surface receptors. From Human immunodeficiency virus type 1 group M subtype B (isolate Lai) (HIV-1).
   7912..7938    +  CDS            Rev (fragment): human immunodeficiency virus 1 (HIV-1) Rev protein; rev; enhances nuclear export of unspliced and incompletely spliced viral mRNAs
   7942..8182    +  promoter       U6 promoter: RNA polymerase III promoter for human U6 snRNA
   8212..8287    +  misc_RNA       gRNA scaffold: guide RNA scaffold for the Streptococcus pyogenes CRISPR/Cas9 system
   8340..8520    +  LTR            5' LTR (truncated): truncated 5' long terminal repeat (LTR) from HIV-1
   8598..8719    +  polyA_signal   SV40 poly(A) signal: SV40 polyadenylation signal
   8759..8894    +  rep_origin     SV40 ori: SV40 origin of replication
   8915..8933    -  promoter       T7 promoter: promoter for bacteriophage T7 RNA polymerase
   8941..9096    +  CDS            lacZα (fragment): LacZα fragment of β-galactosidase; lacZ fragment
   9101..9529    +  rep_origin     f1 ori (sequence partly withheld): f1 bacteriophage origin of replication; arrow indicates direction of (+) strand synthesis
   9582..9686    +  promoter       AmpR promoter: bla
   9687..10547   +  CDS            AmpR: β-lactamase; bla; confers resistance to ampicillin, carbenicillin, and related antibiotics
  10718..11306   +  rep_origin     ori: high-copy-number ColE1/pMB1/pBR322/pUC origin of replication
  11489..11581   +  CDS            lacI (fragment): lac repressor; lacI; The lac repressor binds to the lac operator to inhibit transcription in E. coli. This inhibition can be relieved by adding lactose or isopropyl-β-D-thiogalactopyranoside (IPTG).
  11594..11615   +  protein_bind   CAP binding site: CAP binding activates transcription in the presence of cAMP. E. coli catabolite activator protein
  11630..11660   +  promoter       lac promoter: promoter for the E. coli lac operon
  11664..11686   +  protein_bind   lac operator (fragment): The lac repressor binds to the lac operator to inhibit transcription in E. coli. This inhibition can be relieved by adding lactose or isopropyl-β-D-thiogalactopyranoside (IPTG). lac repressor encoded by lacI
>Addgene plasmid #183322 | CROP_C9_Puro_SRC | addgene full sequence | sequence record 362769 | Addgene NGS Result
CAGGAAACAGCTATGACCATGATTACGCCAAGCGCGCAATTAACCCTCACTAAAGGGAACAAAAGCTGGA
GCTGCAAGCTTAATGTAGTCTTATGCAATACTCTTGTAGTCTTGCAACATGGTAACGATGAGTTAGCAAC
ATGCCTTACAAGGAGAGAAAAAGCACCGTGCATGCCGATTGGTGGAAGTAAGGTGGTACGATCGTGCCTT
ATTAGGAAGGCAACAGACGGGTCTGACATGGATTGGACGAACCACTGAATTGCCGCATTGCAGAGATATT
GTATTTAAGTGCCTAGCTCGATACATAAACGGGTCTCTCTGGTTAGACCAGATCTGAGCCTGGGAGCTCT
CTGGCTAACTAGGGAACCCACTGCTTAAGCCTCAATAAAGCTTGCCTTGAGTGCTTCAAGTAGTGTGTGC
CCGTCTGTTGTGTGACTCTGGTAACTAGAGATCCCTCAGACCCTTTTAGTCAGTGTGGAAAATCTCTAGC
AGTGGCGCCCGAACAGGGACTTGAAAGCGAAAGGGAAACCAGAGGAGCTCTCTCGACGCAGGACTCGGCT
TGCTGAAGCGCGCACGGCAAGAGGCGAGGGGCGGCGACTGGTGAGTACGCCAAAAATTTTGACTAGCGGA
GGCTAGAAGGAGAGAGATGGGTGCGAGAGCGTCAGTATTAAGCGGGGGAGAATTAGATCGCGATGGGAAA
AAATTCGGTTAAGGCCAGGGGGAAAGAAAAAATATAAATTAAAACATATAGTATGGGCAAGCAGGGAGCT
AGAACGATTCGCAGTTAATCCTGGCCTGTTAGAAACATCAGAAGGCTGTAGACAAATACTGGGACAGCTA
CAACCATCCCTTCAGACAGGATCAGAAGAACTTAGATCATTATATAATACAGTAGCAACCCTCTATTGTG
TGCATCAAAGGATAGAGATAAAAGACACCAAGGAAGCTTTAGACAAGATAGAGGAAGAGCAAAACAAAAG
TAAGACCACCGCACAGCAAGCGGCCGCTGATCTTCAGACCTGGAGGAGGAGATATGAGGGACAATTGGAG
AAGTGAATTATATAAATATAAAGTAGTAAAAATTGAACCATTAGGAGTAGCACCCACCAAGGCAAAGAGA
AGAGTGGTGCAGAGAGAAAAAAGAGCAGTGGGAATAGGAGCTTTGTTCCTTGGGTTCTTGGGAGCAGCAG
GAAGCACTATGGGCGCAGCGTCAATGACGCTGACGGTACAGGCCAGACAATTATTGTCTGGTATAGTGCA
GCAGCAGAACAATTTGCTGAGGGCTATTGAGGCGCAACAGCATCTGTTGCAACTCACAGTCTGGGGCATC
AAGCAGCTCCAGGCAAGAATCCTGGCTGTGGAAAGATACCTAAAGGATCAACAGCTCCTGGGGATTTGGG
GTTGCTCTGGAAAACTCATTTGCACCACTGCTGTGCCTTGGAATGCTAGTTGGAGTAATAAATCTCTGGA
ACAGATTTGGAATCACACGACCTGGATGGAGTGGGACAGAGAAATTAACAATTACACAAGCTTAATACAC
TCCTTAATTGAAGAATCGCAAAACCAGCAAGAAAAGAATGAACAAGAATTATTGGAATTAGATAAATGGG
CAAGTTTGTGGAATTGGTTTAACATAACAAATTGGCTGTGGTATATAAAATTATTCATAATGATAGTAGG
AGGCTTGGTAGGTTTAAGAATAGTTTTTGCTGTACTTTCTATAGTGAATAGAGTTAGGCAGGGATATTCA
CCATTATCGTTTCAGAATCTTGAGACAAATGGCAGTATTCATCCACAATTTTAAAAGAAAAGGGGGGATT
GGGGGGTACAGTGCAGGGGAAAGAATAGTAGACATAATAGCAACAGACATACAAACTAAAGAATTACAAA
AACAAATTACAAAAATTCAAAATTTTCGGGTTTATTACAGGGACAGCAGAGATCCACTTTGGCGCCGGCT
CGAGGGGGCCCGGGTGCAAAGATGGATAAAGTTTTAAACAGAGAGGAATCTTTGCAGCTAATGGACCTTC
TAGGTCTTGAAAGGAGTGGGAATTGGCTCCGTAGGTCTTGAAAGGAGTGGGAATTGGCTCCGGTGCCCGT
CAGTGGGCAGAGCGCACATCGCCCACAGTCCCCGAGAAGTTGGGGGGAGGGGTCGGCAATTGATCCGGTG
CCTAGAGAAGGTGGCGCGGGGTAAACTGGGAAAGTGATGTCGTGTACTGGCTCCGCCTTTTTCCCGAGGG
TGGGGGAGAACCGTATATAAGTGCAGTAGTCGCCGTGAACGTTCTTTTTCGCAACGGGTTTGCCGCCAGA
ACACAGGACCGGTTCTAGAGCGCTGCCACCATGGACAAGAAGTACAGCATCGGCCTGGACATCGGCACCA
ACTCTGTGGGCTGGGCCGTGATCACCGACGAGTACAAGGTGCCCAGCAAGAAATTCAAGGTGCTGGGCAA
CACCGACCGGCACAGCATCAAGAAGAACCTGATCGGAGCCCTGCTGTTCGACAGCGGCGAAACAGCCGAG
GCCACCCGGCTGAAGAGAACCGCCAGAAGAAGATACACCAGACGGAAGAACCGGATCTGCTATCTGCAAG
AGATCTTCAGCAACGAGATGGCCAAGGTGGACGACAGCTTCTTCCACAGACTGGAAGAGTCCTTCCTGGT
GGAAGAGGATAAGAAGCACGAGCGGCACCCCATCTTCGGCAACATCGTGGACGAGGTGGCCTACCACGAG
AAGTACCCCACCATCTACCACCTGAGAAAGAAACTGGTGGACAGCACCGACAAGGCCGACCTGCGGCTGA
TCTATCTGGCCCTGGCCCACATGATCAAGTTCCGGGGCCACTTCCTGATCGAGGGCGACCTGAACCCCGA
CAACAGCGACGTGGACAAGCTGTTCATCCAGCTGGTGCAGACCTACAACCAGCTGTTCGAGGAAAACCCC
ATCAACGCCAGCGGCGTGGACGCCAAGGCCATCCTGTCTGCCAGACTGAGCAAGAGCAGACGGCTGGAAA
ATCTGATCGCCCAGCTGCCCGGCGAGAAGAAGAATGGCCTGTTCGGAAACCTGATTGCCCTGAGCCTGGG
CCTGACCCCCAACTTCAAGAGCAACTTCGACCTGGCCGAGGATGCCAAACTGCAGCTGAGCAAGGACACC
TACGACGACGACCTGGACAACCTGCTGGCCCAGATCGGCGACCAGTACGCCGACCTGTTTCTGGCCGCCA
AGAACCTGTCCGACGCCATCCTGCTGAGCGACATCCTGAGAGTGAACACCGAGATCACCAAGGCCCCCCT
GAGCGCCTCTATGATCAAGAGATACGACGAGCACCACCAGGACCTGACCCTGCTGAAAGCTCTCGTGCGG
CAGCAGCTGCCTGAGAAGTACAAAGAGATTTTCTTCGACCAGAGCAAGAACGGCTACGCCGGCTACATTG
ACGGCGGAGCCAGCCAGGAAGAGTTCTACAAGTTCATCAAGCCCATCCTGGAAAAGATGGACGGCACCGA
GGAACTGCTCGTGAAGCTGAACAGAGAGGACCTGCTGCGGAAGCAGCGGACCTTCGACAACGGCAGCATC
CCCCACCAGATCCACCTGGGAGAGCTGCACGCCATTCTGCGGCGGCAGGAAGATTTTTACCCATTCCTGA
AGGACAACCGGGAAAAGATCGAGAAGATCCTGACCTTCCGCATCCCCTACTACGTGGGCCCTCTGGCCAG
GGGAAACAGCAGATTCGCCTGGATGACCAGAAAGAGCGAGGAAACCATCACCCCCTGGAACTTCGAGGAA
GTGGTGGACAAGGGCGCTTCCGCCCAGAGCTTCATCGAGCGGATGACCAACTTCGATAAGAACCTGCCCA
ACGAGAAGGTGCTGCCCAAGCACAGCCTGCTGTACGAGTACTTCACCGTGTATAACGAGCTGACCAAAGT
GAAATACGTGACCGAGGGAATGAGAAAGCCCGCCTTCCTGAGCGGCGAGCAGAAAAAGGCCATCGTGGAC
CTGCTGTTCAAGACCAACCGGAAAGTGACCGTGAAGCAGCTGAAAGAGGACTACTTCAAGAAAATCGAGT
GCTTCGACTCCGTGGAAATCTCCGGCGTGGAAGATCGGTTCAACGCCTCCCTGGGCACATACCACGATCT
GCTGAAAATTATCAAGGACAAGGACTTCCTGGACAATGAGGAAAACGAGGACATTCTGGAAGATATCGTG
CTGACCCTGACACTGTTTGAGGACAGAGAGATGATCGAGGAACGGCTGAAAACCTATGCCCACCTGTTCG
ACGACAAAGTGATGAAGCAGCTGAAGCGGCGGAGATACACCGGCTGGGGCAGGCTGAGCCGGAAGCTGAT
CAACGGCATCCGGGACAAGCAGTCCGGCAAGACAATCCTGGATTTCCTGAAGTCCGACGGCTTCGCCAAC
AGAAACTTCATGCAGCTGATCCACGACGACAGCCTGACCTTTAAAGAGGACATCCAGAAAGCCCAGGTGT
CCGGCCAGGGCGATAGCCTGCACGAGCACATTGCCAATCTGGCCGGCAGCCCCGCCATTAAGAAGGGCAT
CCTGCAGACAGTGAAGGTGGTGGACGAGCTCGTGAAAGTGATGGGCCGGCACAAGCCCGAGAACATCGTG
ATCGAAATGGCCAGAGAGAACCAGACCACCCAGAAGGGACAGAAGAACAGCCGCGAGAGAATGAAGCGGA
TCGAAGAGGGCATCAAAGAGCTGGGCAGCCAGATCCTGAAAGAACACCCCGTGGAAAACACCCAGCTGCA
GAACGAGAAGCTGTACCTGTACTACCTGCAGAATGGGCGGGATATGTACGTGGACCAGGAACTGGACATC
AACCGGCTGTCCGACTACGATGTGGACCATATCGTGCCTCAGAGCTTTCTGAAGGACGACTCCATCGACA
ACAAGGTGCTGACCAGAAGCGACAAGAACCGGGGCAAGAGCGACAACGTGCCCTCCGAAGAGGTCGTGAA
GAAGATGAAGAACTACTGGCGGCAGCTGCTGAACGCCAAGCTGATTACCCAGAGAAAGTTCGACAATCTG
ACCAAGGCCGAGAGAGGCGGCCTGAGCGAACTGGATAAGGCCGGCTTCATCAAGAGACAGCTGGTGGAAA
CCCGGCAGATCACAAAGCACGTGGCACAGATCCTGGACTCCCGGATGAACACTAAGTACGACGAGAATGA
CAAGCTGATCCGGGAAGTGAAAGTGATCACCCTGAAGTCCAAGCTGGTGTCCGATTTCCGGAAGGATTTC
CAGTTTTACAAAGTGCGCGAGATCAACAACTACCACCACGCCCACGACGCCTACCTGAACGCCGTCGTGG
GAACCGCCCTGATCAAAAAGTACCCTAAGCTGGAAAGCGAGTTCGTGTACGGCGACTACAAGGTGTACGA
CGTGCGGAAGATGATCGCCAAGAGCGAGCAGGAAATCGGCAAGGCTACCGCCAAGTACTTCTTCTACAGC
AACATCATGAACTTTTTCAAGACCGAGATTACCCTGGCCAACGGCGAGATCCGGAAGCGGCCTCTGATCG
AGACAAACGGCGAAACCGGGGAGATCGTGTGGGATAAGGGCCGGGATTTTGCCACCGTGCGGAAAGTGCT
GAGCATGCCCCAAGTGAATATCGTGAAAAAGACCGAGGTGCAGACAGGCGGCTTCAGCAAAGAGTCTATC
CTGCCCAAGAGGAACAGCGATAAGCTGATCGCCAGAAAGAAGGACTGGGACCCTAAGAAGTACGGCGGCT
TCGACAGCCCCACCGTGGCCTATTCTGTGCTGGTGGTGGCCAAAGTGGAAAAGGGCAAGTCCAAGAAACT
GAAGAGTGTGAAAGAGCTGCTGGGGATCACCATCATGGAAAGAAGCAGCTTCGAGAAGAATCCCATCGAC
TTTCTGGAAGCCAAGGGCTACAAAGAAGTGAAAAAGGACCTGATCATCAAGCTGCCTAAGTACTCCCTGT
TCGAGCTGGAAAACGGCCGGAAGAGAATGCTGGCCTCTGCCGGCGAACTGCAGAAGGGAAACGAACTGGC
CCTGCCCTCCAAATATGTGAACTTCCTGTACCTGGCCAGCCACTATGAGAAGCTGAAGGGCTCCCCCGAG
GATAATGAGCAGAAACAGCTGTTTGTGGAACAGCACAAGCACTACCTGGACGAGATCATCGAGCAGATCA
GCGAGTTCTCCAAGAGAGTGATCCTGGCCGACGCTAATCTGGACAAAGTGCTGTCCGCCTACAACAAGCA
CCGGGATAAGCCCATCAGAGAGCAGGCCGAGAATATCATCCACCTGTTTACCCTGACCAATCTGGGAGCC
CCTGCCGCCTTCAAGTACTTTGACACCACCATCGACCGGAAGAGGTACACCAGCACCAAAGAGGTGCTGG
ACGCCACCCTGATCCACCAGAGCATCACCGGCCTGTACGAGACACGGATCGACCTGTCTCAGCTGGGAGG
CGACAAGCGACCTGCCGCCACAAAGAAGGCTGGACAGGCTAAGAAGAAGAAAGATTACAAAGACGATGAC
GATAAGGGATCCGGCGCAACAAACTTCTCTCTGCTGAAACAAGCCGGAGATGTCGAAGAGAATCCTGGAC
CGATGACCGAGTACAAGCCCACGGTGCGCCTCGCCACCCGCGACGACGTCCCCAGGGCCGTACGCACCCT
CGCCGCCGCGTTCGCCGACTACCCCGCCACGCGCCACACCGTCGATCCGGACCGCCACATCGAGCGGGTC
ACCGAGCTGCAAGAACTCTTCCTCACGCGCGTCGGGCTCGACATCGGCAAGGTGTGGGTCGCGGACGACG
GCGCCGCCGTGGCGGTCTGGACCACGCCGGAGAGCGTCGAAGCGGGGGCGGTGTTCGCCGAGATCGGCCC
GCGCATGGCCGAGTTGAGCGGTTCCCGGCTGGCCGCGCAGCAACAGATGGAAGGCCTCCTGGCGCCGCAC
CGGCCCAAGGAGCCCGCGTGGTTCCTGGCCACCGTCGGAGTCTCGCCCGACCACCAGGGCAAGGGTCTGG
GCAGCGCCGTCGTGCTCCCCGGAGTGGAGGCGGCCGAGCGCGCCGGGGTGCCCGCCTTCCTGGAGACCTC
CGCGCCCCGCAACCTCCCCTTCTACGAGCGGCTCGGCTTCACCGTCACCGCCGACGTCGAGGTGCCCGAA
GGACCGCGCACCTGGTGCATGACCCGCAAGCCCGGTGCCTGAACGCGTTAAGTCGACAATCAACCTCTGG
ATTACAAAATTTGTGAAAGATTGACTGGTATTCTTAACTATGTTGCTCCTTTTACGCTATGTGGATACGC
TGCTTTAATGCCTTTGTATCATGCTATTGCTTCCCGTATGGCTTTCATTTTCTCCTCCTTGTATAAATCC
TGGTTGCTGTCTCTTTATGAGGAGTTGTGGCCCGTTGTCAGGCAACGTGGCGTGGTGTGCACTGTGTTTG
CTGACGCAACCCCCACTGGTTGGGGCATTGCCACCACCTGTCAGCTCCTTTCCGGGACTTTCGCTTTCCC
CCTCCCTATTGCCACGGCGGAACTCATCGCCGCCTGCCTTGCCCGCTGCTGGACAGGGGCTCGGCTGTTG
GGCACTGACAATTCCGTGGTGTTGTCGGGGAAATCATCGTCCTTTCCTTGGCTGCTCGCCTGTGTTGCCA
CCTGGATTCTGCGCGGGACGTCCTTCTGCTACGTCCCTTCGGCCCTCAATCCAGCGGACCTTCCTTCCCG
CGGCCTGCTGCCGGCTCTGCGGCCTCTTCCGCGTCTTCGCCTTCGCCCTCAGACGAGTCGGATCTCCCTT
TGGGCCGCCTCCCCGCGTCGACTTTAAGACCAATGACTTACAAGGCAGCTGTAGATCTTAGCCACTTTTT
AAAAGAAAAGGGGGGACTGGAAGGGCTAATTCACTCCCAACGAAGACAAGATTTCACCATTATCGTTTCA
GACCCACCTCCCAACCCCGAGGGGACCCAGAGAGGGCCTATTTCCCATGATTCCTTCATATTTGCATATA
CGATACAAGGCTGTTAGAGAGATAATTAGAATTAATTTGACTGTAAACACAAAGATATTAGTACAAAATA
CGTGACGTAGAAAGTAATAATTTCTTGGGTAGTTTGCAGTTTTAAAATTATGTTTTAAAATGGACTATCA
TATGCTTACCGTAACTTGAAAGTATTTCGATTTCTTGGCTTTATATATCTTGTGGAAAGGACGAAACACC
GTGTCCTTCAAGAAAGGCGAGGTTTTAGAGCTAGAAATAGCAAGTTAAAATAAGGCTAGTCCGTTATCAA
CTTGAAAAAGTGGCACCGAGTCGGTGCTTTTTTAAGCTTGGCGTAACTAGATCTTGAGACACTGCTTTTT
GCTTGTACTGGGTCTCTCTGGTTAGACCAGATCTGAGCCTGGGAGCTCTCTGGCTAACTAGGGAACCCAC
TGCTTAAGCCTCAATAAAGCTTGCCTTGAGTGCTTCAAGTAGTGTGTGCCCGTCTGTTGTGTGACTCTGG
TAACTAGAGATCCCTCAGACCCTTTTAGTCAGTGTGGAAAATCTCTAGCAGTACGTATAGTAGTTCATGT
CATCTTATTATTCAGTATTTATAACTTGCAAAGAAATGAATATCAGAGAGTGAGAGGAACTTGTTTATTG
CAGCTTATAATGGTTACAAATAAAGCAATAGCATCACAAATTTCACAAATAAAGCATTTTTTTCACTGCA
TTCTAGTTGTGGTTTGTCCAAACTCATCAATGTATCTTATCATGTCTGGCTCTAGCTATCCCGCCCCTAA
CTCCGCCCATCCCGCCCCTAACTCCGCCCAGTTCCGCCCATTCTCCGCCCCATGGCTGACTAATTTTTTT
TATTTATGCAGAGGCCGAGGCCGCCTCGGCCTCTGAGCTATTCCAGAAGTAGTGAGGAGGCTTTTTTGGA
GGCCTAGGGACGTACCCAATTCGCCCTATAGTGAGTCGTATTACGCGCGCTCACTGGCCGTCGTTTTACA
ACGTCGTGACTGGGAAAACCCTGGCGTTACCCAACTTAATCGCCTTGCAGCACATCCCCCTTTCGCCAGC
TGGCGTAATAGCGAAGAGGCCCGCACCGATCGCCCTTCCCAACAGTTGCGCAGCCTGAATGGCGAATGGG
[124 nt withheld, positions 9101-9224]
C
[91 nt withheld, positions 9226-9316]
A
[49 nt withheld, positions 9318-9366]
CCTTTGACGTTGGAGTCCACGTTCTTT
[37 nt withheld, positions 9394-9430]
ACCCTATCTCGGTCTATTCTTTTGATTTATAAGGGATTTTGCCGATTTCGGCCTATTGGTTAAAAAATGA
GCTGATTTAACAAAAATTTAACGCGAATTTTAACAAAATATTAACGCTTACAATTTAGGTGGCACTTTTC
GGGGAAATGTGCGCGGAACCCCTATTTGTTTATTTTTCTAAATACATTCAAATATGTATCCGCTCATGAG
ACAATAACCCTGATAAATGCTTCAATAATATTGAAAAAGGAAGAGTATGAGTATTCAACATTTCCGTGTC
GCCCTTATTCCCTTTTTTGCGGCATTTTGCCTTCCTGTTTTTGCTCACCCAGAAACGCTGGTGAAAGTAA
AAGATGCTGAAGATCAGTTGGGTGCACGAGTGGGTTACATCGAACTGGATCTCAACAGCGGTAAGATCCT
TGAGAGTTTTCGCCCCGAAGAACGTTTTCCAATGATGAGCACTTTTAAAGTTCTGCTATGTGGCGCGGTA
TTATCCCGTATTGACGCCGGGCAAGAGCAACTCGGTCGCCGCATACACTATTCTCAGAATGACTTGGTTG
AGTACTCACCAGTCACAGAAAAGCATCTTACGGATGGCATGACAGTAAGAGAATTATGCAGTGCTGCCAT
AACCATGAGTGATAACACTGCGGCCAACTTACTTCTGACAACGATCGGAGGACCGAAGGAGCTAACCGCT
TTTTTGCACAACATGGGGGATCATGTAACTCGCCTTGATCGTTGGGAACCGGAGCTGAATGAAGCCATAC
CAAACGACGAGCGTGACACCACGATGCCTGTAGCAATGGCAACAACGTTGCGCAAACTATTAACTGGCGA
ACTACTTACTCTAGCTTCCCGGCAACAATTAATAGACTGGATGGAGGCGGATAAAGTTGCAGGACCACTT
CTGCGCTCGGCCCTTCCGGCTGGCTGGTTTATTGCTGATAAATCTGGAGCCGGTGAGCGTGGGTCTCGCG
GTATCATTGCAGCACTGGGGCCAGATGGTAAGCCCTCCCGTATCGTAGTTATCTACACGACGGGGAGTCA
GGCAACTATGGATGAACGAAATAGACAGATCGCTGAGATAGGTGCCTCACTGATTAAGCATTGGTAACTG
TCAGACCAAGTTTACTCATATATACTTTAGATTGATTTAAAACTTCATTTTTAATTTAAAAGGATCTAGG
TGAAGATCCTTTTTGATAATCTCATGACCAAAATCCCTTAACGTGAGTTTTCGTTCCACTGAGCGTCAGA
CCCCGTAGAAAAGATCAAAGGATCTTCTTGAGATCCTTTTTTTCTGCGCGTAATCTGCTGCTTGCAAACA
AAAAAACCACCGCTACCAGCGGTGGTTTGTTTGCCGGATCAAGAGCTACCAACTCTTTTTCCGAAGGTAA
CTGGCTTCAGCAGAGCGCAGATACCAAATACTGTTCTTCTAGTGTAGCCGTAGTTAGGCCACCACTTCAA
GAACTCTGTAGCACCGCCTACATACCTCGCTCTGCTAATCCTGTTACCAGTGGCTGCTGCCAGTGGCGAT
AAGTCGTGTCTTACCGGGTTGGACTCAAGACGATAGTTACCGGATAAGGCGCAGCGGTCGGGCTGAACGG
GGGGTTCGTGCACACAGCCCAGCTTGGAGCGAACGACCTACACCGAACTGAGATACCTACAGCGTGAGCT
ATGAGAAAGCGCCACGCTTCCCGAAGGGAGAAAGGCGGACAGGTATCCGGTAAGCGGCAGGGTCGGAACA
GGAGAGCGCACGAGGGAGCTTCCAGGGGGAAACGCCTGGTATCTTTATAGTCCTGTCGGGTTTCGCCACC
TCTGACTTGAGCGTCGATTTTTGTGATGCTCGTCAGGGGGGCGGAGCCTATGGAAAAACGCCAGCAACGC
GGCCTTTTTACGGTTCCTGGCCTTTTGCTGGCCTTTTGCTCACATGTTCTTTCCTGCGTTATCCCCTGAT
TCTGTGGATAACCGTATTACCGCCTTTGAGTGAGCTGATACCGCTCGCCGCAGCCGAACGACCGAGCGCA
GCGAGTCAGTGAGCGAGGAAGCGGAAGAGCGCCCAATACGCAAACCGCCTCTCCCCGCGCGTTGGCCGAT
TCATTAATGCAGCTGGCACGACAGGTTTCCCGACTGGAAAGCGGGCAGTGAGCGCAACGCAATTAATGTG
AGTTAGCTCACTCATTAGGCACCCCAGGCTTTACACTTTATGCTTCCGGCTCGTATGTTGTGTGGAATTG
TGAGCGGATAACAATTTCACA
